Addgene plasmid #16388: PKC delta CAT
Depositing lab: Bernard Weinstein. Depositing organization: Columbia University. Publication: Roles of specific isoforms of protein kinase C in the transcriptional control of cyclin D1 and related genes. Soh JW, Weinstein IB. J Biol Chem. 2003 Sep 5. 278(36):34709-16. 10.1074/jbc.M302016200 PubMed 12794082.
Backbone
  Vector backbone: pHACE
  Backbone size w/o insert (bp): 5400
  Vector type: Mammalian Expression
  Selectable markers: Neomycin (select with G418)
Growth in bacteria
  Bacterial resistance: Ampicillin, 100 μg/mL
  Growth temperature: 37°C
  Growth strain: DH5alpha
  Copy number: High Copy
Gene/Insert
  Gene/Insert name: PKC delta
  Species: M. musculus (mouse)
  Insert size (bp): 1020
  Mutation: CAT: catalytic domain, aa 334-674
  Entrez Gene: Prkcd (a.k.a. D14Ertd420e, PKC[d], PKCdelta, Pkcd)
  Tag / fusion protein: HA (C terminal on backbone)
  Cloning method: Restriction Enzyme; 5′ cloning site EcoRI (not destroyed); 3′ cloning site EcoRI (not destroyed)
  Sequencing primers: 5′ CMV-F
Terms and licenses: Academic/Nonprofit Terms; Industry Terms: Not Available to Industry
How to cite: PKC delta CAT was a gift from Bernard Weinstein (Addgene plasmid # 16388 ; http://n2t.net/addgene:16388 ; RRID:Addgene_16388)
