[The description below was written by a language model from this plasmid's Addgene catalogue record and pLannotate feature annotations shown in this document.]
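Description:
PKC delta CAT is a mammalian expression plasmid built on the pHACE backbone, carrying a truncated form of mouse protein kinase C delta (Prkcd). The insert of about 1 kb encodes only the catalytic domain, residues 334–674, and so lacks the N-terminal regulatory region of this calcium-independent, diacylglycerol-dependent serine/threonine kinase. Isolated PKC catalytic domains generally behave as constitutively active kinases because the autoinhibitory regulatory region is missing, although the record does not state this explicitly. The fragment was cloned into an EcoRI site that is retained at both ends, and the catalogue entry lists a C-terminal HA epitope tag supplied by the backbone. This tag was not picked up as a separate feature in the annotation.

Expression is driven by the human CMV immediate-early enhancer and promoter and terminated by the bovine growth hormone polyadenylation signal. T7 and SP6 promoters flank the cloning region and could support in vitro transcription or sequencing. A separate cassette, consisting of the SV40 early promoter, the neomycin phosphotransferase gene and an SV40 poly(A) signal, allows G418 selection of stably transfected mammalian cells. In E. coli the plasmid is maintained at high copy through a ColE1/pUC-type origin with ampicillin selection (AmpR), and an f1 origin is also present. The short HIV-1 LTR, ble, lacI and bom fragments in the annotation appear to be backbone remnants or partial matches rather than functional elements. The associated publication concerns the roles of individual PKC isoforms in the transcriptional control of cyclin D1 and related genes. This is consistent with using the construct to supply PKC delta kinase activity in transfected cells and following the protein through its HA tag.
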