Features (pLannotate 1.2.2; 21 found; start..end, strand, type, name):
    111..490     +  enhancer       CMV enhancer: human cytomegalovirus immediate early enhancer
    491..694     +  promoter       CMV promoter: human cytomegalovirus (CMV) immediate early promoter
    690..723     +  LTR            5' LTR (truncated) (fragment): truncated 5' long terminal repeat (LTR) from HIV-1
    739..757     +  promoter       T7 promoter: promoter for bacteriophage T7 RNA polymerase
    809..1831    +  CDS            Prkcd (fragment): KPCD_MOUSE - Also known as Pkcd. Experimental evidence at protein level: Swiss-Prot protein existence level 1. Calcium-independent, phospholipid- and diacylglycerol (DAG)- dependent serine/threonine-protein kinase that plays contrasting roles in cell death and cell survival by functioning as a pro-apoptotic protein during DNA damage-induced apoptosis, but acting as an anti- apoptotic protein during cytokine receptor-initiated cell death, is involved in tumor suppression, is required for oxygen radical production by NADPH oxidase and acts as positive or negative regulator in platelet functional
   1933..1951    -  promoter       SP6 promoter: promoter for bacteriophage SP6 RNA polymerase
   1977..2201    +  polyA_signal   bGH poly(A) signal: bovine growth hormone polyadenylation signal
   2205..2226    +  promoter       SV40 promoter (fragment): SV40 enhancer and early promoter
   2247..2675    +  rep_origin     f1 ori (sequence partly withheld): f1 bacteriophage origin of replication; arrow indicates direction of (+) strand synthesis
   2689..3018    +  promoter       SV40 promoter: SV40 enhancer and early promoter
   3085..3876    +  CDS            neo: KKA2_KLEPN - Also known as kan, nptII. Experimental evidence at protein level: Swiss-Prot protein existence level 1. Resistance to kanamycin, neomycin, paromomycin, ribostamycin, butirosin and gentamicin B. From Klebsiella pneumoniae.
   3900..4058    +  CDS            ble (fragment): BLE_KLEPN - Experimental evidence at protein level: Swiss-Prot protein existence level 1. Binding protein with a strong affinity to the bleomycin family of antibiotics. Binds to CL990; an antimitotic-antibiotic compound. From Klebsiella pneumoniae.
   4053..4174    +  polyA_signal   SV40 poly(A) signal: SV40 polyadenylation signal
   4247..4263    -  protein_bind   lac operator: The lac repressor binds to the lac operator to inhibit transcription in E. coli. This inhibition can be relieved by adding lactose or isopropyl-β-D-thiogalactopyranoside (IPTG). lac repressor encoded by lacI
   4271..4301    -  promoter       lac promoter: promoter for the E. coli lac operon
   4316..4337    -  protein_bind   CAP binding site: CAP binding activates transcription in the presence of cAMP. E. coli catabolite activator protein
   4350..4442    -  CDS            lacI (fragment): lac repressor; lacI; The lac repressor binds to the lac operator to inhibit transcription in E. coli. This inhibition can be relieved by adding lactose or isopropyl-β-D-thiogalactopyranoside (IPTG).
   4625..5213    -  rep_origin     ori: high-copy-number ColE1/pMB1/pBR322/pUC origin of replication
   5384..6244    -  CDS            AmpR: β-lactamase; bla; confers resistance to ampicillin, carbenicillin, and related antibiotics
   6245..6349    -  promoter       AmpR promoter: bla
   6408..6460    -  misc_feature   bom (fragment): basis of mobility region from pBR322
>Addgene plasmid #16388 | PKC delta CAT | addgene full sequence | sequence record 298542 | Addgene NGS Result
CAAAATTTAAGCTACAACAAGGCAAGGCTTGACCGACAATTGCATGAAGAATCTGCTTAGGGTTAGGCGT
TTTGCGCTGCTTCGCGATGTACGGGCCAGATATACGCGTTGACATTGATTATTGACTAGTTATTAATAGT
AATCAATTACGGGGTCATTAGTTCATAGCCCATATATGGAGTTCCGCGTTACATAACTTACGGTAAATGG
CCCGCCTGGCTGACCGCCCAACGACCCCCGCCCATTGACGTCAATAATGACGTATGTTCCCATAGTAACG
CCAATAGGGACTTTCCATTGACGTCAATGGGTGGAGTATTTACGGTAAACTGCCCACTTGGCAGTACATC
AAGTGTATCATATGCCAAGTACGCCCCCTATTGACGTCAATGACGGTAAATGGCCCGCCTGGCATTATGC
CCAGTACATGACCTTATGGGACTTTCCTACTTGGCAGTACATCTACGTATTAGTCATCGCTATTACCATG
GTGATGCGGTTTTGGCAGTACATCAATGGGCGTGGATAGCGGTTTGACTCACGGGGATTTCCAAGTCTCC
ACCCCATTGACGTCAATGGGAGTTTGTTTTGGCACCAAAATCAACGGGACTTTCCAAAATGTCGTAACAA
CTCCGCCCCATTGACGCAAATGGGCGGTAGGCGTGTACGGTGGGAGGTCTATATAAGCAGAGCTCTCTGG
CTAACTAGAGAACCCACTGCTTACTGGCTTATCGAAATTAATACGACTCACTATAGGGAGACCCAAGCTT
GGTACCGAGCTCGGATCCTCGAGGCCACCATGGAATTCAAGATCTGGGTGGGGAGCACCCGGTGCACCCT
TGAGAACTTCACCTTCCAAAAAGTACTTGGCAAAGGCAGCTTTGGCAAGGTGCTGCTGGCAGAGCTGAAG
GGCAAAGACAAGTACTTTGCAATCAAGTGTCTGAAGAAGGACGTGGTGTTGATTGACGATGATGTAGAGT
GTACCATGGTGGAGAAGCGGGTGCTGGCGCTCGCCTGGGAGAGTCCCTTCCTCACCCACCTCATCTGTAC
CTTCCAGACCAAGGACCACCTGTTCTTCGTGATGGAGTTTCTCAATGGGGGTGACCTGATGTTCCACATT
CAGGACAAAGGCCGCTTCGAACTCTACCGGGCTACGTTTTATGCAGCTGAGATCATCTGCGGACTGCAGT
TTCTACACAGCAAAGGCATTATTTACAGGGACCTCAAGCTGGACAATGTGATGCTAGACAGGGACGGCCA
CATCAAGATCGCTGACTTTGGGATGTGCAAAGAGAATATATTTGGGGAGGGCCGGGCCAGCACATTCTGC
GGCACTCCTGACTACATCGCCCCTGAGATCCTGCAGGGCCTGAAGTACTCCTTCTCGGTGGACTGGTGGT
CTTTCGGGGTCCTCCTGTACGAAATGCTCATCGGCCAGTCCCCCTTCCACGGCGACGATGAGGACGAGCT
CTTCGAGTCCATCCGGGTGGACACACCACACTATCCCCGTTGGATCACCAAGGAATCCAAGGACATCATG
GAGAAGCTATTCGAGAGGGACCCTGACAAGAGGCTGGGAGTAACAGGAAACATCAGGATTCACCCCTTTT
TCAAGACTATCAACTGGTCCCTCCTGGAGAAGCGGAAGGTGGAGCCGCCCTTTAAGCCCAAAGTGAAATC
CCCTTCAGACTACAGCAACTTTGACCCAGAGTTCCTGAATGAGAAACCTCAGCTTTCCTTCAGTGACAAG
AACCTCATCGACTCTATGGACCAGGAAGCCTTCCATGGCTTCTCCTTTGTGAATCCCAAGTTTGAGCAAT
TCCTGGACATTGAATTCTATCCTTACGACGTGCCTGACTACGCCTAAGGATCCAATTCTGCAGATATCCA
TCACACTGGCGGCCGCTCGAGCATGCATCTAGAGGGCCCTATTCTATAGTGTCACCTAAATGCTAGAGCT
CGCTGATCAGCCTCGACTGTGCCTTCTAGTTGCCAGCCATCTGTTGTTTGCCCCTCCCCCGTGCCTTCCT
TGACCCTGGAAGGTGCCACTCCCACTGTCCTTTCCTAATAAAATGAGGAAATTGCATCGCATTGTCTGAG
TAGGTGTCATTCTATTCTGGGGGGTGGGGTGGGGCAGGACAGCAAGGGGGAGGATTGGGAAGACAATAGC
AGGCATGCTGGGGATGCGGTGGGCTCTATGGCTTCTGAGGCGGAAAGAACCAGCTGGGGCTCTAGGGGGT
ATCCCC
[124 nt withheld, positions 2247-2370]
C
[91 nt withheld, positions 2372-2462]
A
[49 nt withheld, positions 2464-2512]
CCTTTGACGTTGGAGTCCACGTTCTTT
[37 nt withheld, positions 2540-2576]
ACCCTATCTCGGTCTATTCTTTTGATTTATAAGGGATTTTGCCGATTTCGGCCTATTGGTTAAAAAATGA
GCTGATTTAACAAAAATTTAACGCGAATTAATTCTGTGGAATGTGTGTCAGTTAGGGTGTGGAAAGTCCC
CAGGCTCCCCAGCAGGCAGAAGTATGCAAAGCATGCATCTCAATTAGTCAGCAACCAGGTGTGGAAAGTC
CCCAGGCTCCCCAGCAGGCAGAAGTATGCAAAGCATGCATCTCAATTAGTCAGCAACCATAGTCCCGCCC
CTAACTCCGCCCATCCCGCCCCTAACTCCGCCCAGTTCCGCCCATTCTCCGCCCCATGGCTGACTAATTT
TTTTTATTTATGCAGAGGCCGAGGCCGCCTCTGCCTCTGAGCTATTCCAGAAGTAGTGAGGAGGCTTTTT
TGGAGGCCTAGGCTTTTGCAAAAAGCTCCCGGGAGCTTGTATATCCATTTTCGGATCTGATCAAGAGACA
GGATGAGGATCGTTTCGCATGATTGAACAAGATGGATTGCACGCAGGTTCTCCGGCCGCTTGGGTGGAGA
GGCTATTCGGCTATGACTGGGCACAACAGACAATCGGCTGCTCTGATGCCGCCGTGTTCCGGCTGTCAGC
GCAGGGGCGCCCGGTTCTTTTTGTCAAGACCGACCTGTCCGGTGCCCTGAATGAACTGCAGGACGAGGCA
GCGCGGCTATCGTGGCTGGCCACGACGGGCGTTCCTTGCGCAGCTGTGCTCGACGTTGTCACTGAAGCGG
GAAGGGACTGGCTGCTATTGGGCGAAGTGCCGGGGCAGGATCTCCTGTCATCTCACCTTGCTCCTGCCGA
GAAAGTATCCATCATGGCTGATGCAATGCGGCGGCTGCATACGCTTGATCCGGCTACCTGCCCATTCGAC
CACCAAGCGAAACATCGCATCGAGCGAGCACGTACTCGGATGGAAGCCGGTCTTGTCGATCAGGATGATC
TGGACGAAGAGCATCAGGGGCTCGCGCCAGCCGAACTGTTCGCCAGGCTCAAGGCGCGCATGCCCGACGG
CGAGGATCTCGTCGTGACCCATGGCGATGCCTGCTTGCCGAATATCATGGTGGAAAATGGCCGCTTTTCT
GGATTCATCGACTGTGGCCGGCTGGGTGTGGCGGACCGCTATCAGGACATAGCGTTGGCTACCCGTGATA
TTGCTGAAGAGCTTGGCGGCGAATGGGCTGACCGCTTCCTCGTGCTTTACGGTATCGCCGCTCCCGATTC
GCAGCGCATCGCCTTCTATCGCCTTCTTGACGAGTTCTTCTGAGCGGGACTCTGGGGTTCGAAATGACCG
ACCAAGCGACGCCCAACCTGCCATCACGAGATTTCGATTCCACCGCCGCCTTCTATGAAAGGTTGGGCTT
CGGAATCGTTTTCCGGGACGCCGGCTGGATGATCCTCCAGCGCGGGGATCTCATGCTGGAGTTCTTCGCC
CACCCCAACTTGTTTATTGCAGCTTATAATGGTTACAAATAAAGCAATAGCATCACAAATTTCACAAATA
AAGCATTTTTTTCACTGCATTCTAGTTGTGGTTTGTCCAAACTCATCAATGTATCTTATCATGTCTGTAT
ACCGTCGACCTCTAGCTAGAGCTTGGCGTAATCATGGTCATAGCTGTTTCCTGTGTGAAATTGTTATCCG
CTCACAATTCCACACAACATACGAGCCGGAAGCATAAAGTGTAAAGCCTGGGGTGCCTAATGAGTGAGCT
AACTCACATTAATTGCGTTGCGCTCACTGCCCGCTTTCCAGTCGGGAAACCTGTCGTGCCAGCTGCATTA
ATGAATCGGCCAACGCGCGGGGAGAGGCGGTTTGCGTATTGGGCGCTCTTCCGCTTCCTCGCTCACTGAC
TCGCTGCGCTCGGTCGTTCGGCTGCGGCGAGCGGTATCAGCTCACTCAAAGGCGGTAATACGGTTATCCA
CAGAATCAGGGGATAACGCAGGAAAGAACATGTGAGCAAAAGGCCAGCAAAAGGCCAGGAACCGTAAAAA
GGCCGCGTTGCTGGCGTTTTTCCATAGGCTCCGCCCCCCTGACGAGCATCACAAAAATCGACGCTCAAGT
CAGAGGTGGCGAAACCCGACAGGACTATAAAGATACCAGGCGTTTCCCCCTGGAAGCTCCCTCGTGCGCT
CTCCTGTTCCGACCCTGCCGCTTACCGGATACCTGTCCGCCTTTCTCCCTTCGGGAAGCGTGGCGCTTTC
TCATAGCTCACGCTGTAGGTATCTCAGTTCGGTGTAGGTCGTTCGCTCCAAGCTGGGCTGTGTGCACGAA
CCCCCCGTTCAGCCCGACCGCTGCGCCTTATCCGGTAACTATCGTCTTGAGTCCAACCCGGTAAGACACG
ACTTATCGCCACTGGCAGCAGCCACTGGTAACAGGATTAGCAGAGCGAGGTATGTAGGCGGTGCTACAGA
GTTCTTGAAGTGGTGGCCTAACTACGGCTACACTAGAAGAACAGTATTTGGTATCTGCGCTCTGCTGAAG
CCAGTTACCTTCGGAAAAAGAGTTGGTAGCTCTTGATCCGGCAAACAAACCACCGCTGGTAGCGGTGGTT
TTTTTGTTTGCAAGCAGCAGATTACGCGCAGAAAAAAAGGATCTCAAGAAGATCCTTTGATCTTTTCTAC
GGGGTCTGACGCTCAGTGGAACGAAAACTCACGTTAAGGGATTTTGGTCATGAGATTATCAAAAAGGATC
TTCACCTAGATCCTTTTAAATTAAAAATGAAGTTTTAAATCAATCTAAAGTATATATGAGTAAACTTGGT
CTGACAGTTACCAATGCTTAATCAGTGAGGCACCTATCTCAGCGATCTGTCTATTTCGTTCATCCATAGT
TGCCTGACTCCCCGTCGTGTAGATAACTACGATACGGGAGGGCTTACCATCTGGCCCCAGTGCTGCAATG
ATACCGCGAGACCCACGCTCACCGGCTCCAGATTTATCAGCAATAAACCAGCCAGCCGGAAGGGCCGAGC
GCAGAAGTGGTCCTGCAACTTTATCCGCCTCCATCCAGTCTATTAATTGTTGCCGGGAAGCTAGAGTAAG
TAGTTCGCCAGTTAATAGTTTGCGCAACGTTGTTGCCATTGCTACAGGCATCGTGGTGTCACGCTCGTCG
TTTGGTATGGCTTCATTCAGCTCCGGTTCCCAACGATCAAGGCGAGTTACATGATCCCCCATGTTGTGCA
AAAAAGCGGTTAGCTCCTTCGGTCCTCCGATCGTTGTCAGAAGTAAGTTGGCCGCAGTGTTATCACTCAT
GGTTATGGCAGCACTGCATAATTCTCTTACTGTCATGCCATCCGTAAGATGCTTTTCTGTGACTGGTGAG
TACTCAACCAAGTCATTCTGAGAATAGTGTATGCGGCGACCGAGTTGCTCTTGCCCGGCGTCAATACGGG
ATAATACCGCGCCACATAGCAGAACTTTAAAAGTGCTCATCATTGGAAAACGTTCTTCGGGGCGAAAACT
CTCAAGGATCTTACCGCTGTTGAGATCCAGTTCGATGTAACCCACTCGTGCACCCAACTGATCTTCAGCA
TCTTTTACTTTCACCAGCGTTTCTGGGTGAGCAAAAACAGGAAGGCAAAATGCCGCAAAAAAGGGAATAA
GGGCGACACGGAAATGTTGAATACTCATACTCTTCCTTTTTCAATATTATTGAAGCATTTATCAGGGTTA
TTGTCTCATGAGCGGATACATATTTGAATGTATTTAGAAAAATAAACAAATAGGGGTTCCGCGCACATTT
CCCCGAAAAGTGCCACCTGACGTCGACGGATCGGGAGATCTCCCGATCCCCTATGGTGCACTCTCAGTAC
AATCTGCTCTGATGCCGCATAGTTAAGCCAGTATCTGCTCCCTGCTTGTGTGTTGGAGGTCGCTGAGTAG
TGCGCGAG
