>Addgene plasmid #16388 | PKC delta CAT | addgene partial sequence | sequence record 22760 | 16388 with SP6
TGCTCGAGCGGCCGCCAGTGTGATGGATATCTGCAGAATTGGATCCTTAGGCGTAGTCAGGCACGTCGTA
AGGATAGAATTCAATGTCCAGGAATTGCTCAAACTTGGGATTCACAAAGGAGAAGCCATGGAAGGCTTCC
TGGTCCATAGAGTCGATGAGGTTCTTGTCACTGAAGGAAAGCTGAGGTTTCTCATTCAGGAACTCTGGGT
CAAAGTTGCTGTAGTCTGAAGGGGATTTCACTTTGGGCTTAAAGGGCGGCTCCACCTTCCGCTTCTCCAG
GAGGGACCAGTTGATAGTCTTGAAAAAGGGGTGAATCCTGATGTTTCCTGTTACTCCCAGCCTCTTGTCA
GGGTCCCTCTCGAATAGCTTCTCCATGATGTCCTTGGATTCCTTGGTGATCCAACGGGGATAGTGTGGTG
TGTCCACCCGGATGGACTCGAAGAGCTCGTCCTCATCGTCGCCGTGGAAGGGGGACTGGCCGATGAGCAT
TTCGTACAGGAGGACCCCGAAAGACCACCAGTCCACCGAGAAGGAGTACTTCAGGCCCTGCAGGATCTCA
GGGGCGATGTAGTCAGGAGTGCCGCAGAATGTGCTGGCCCGGCCCTCCCCAAATATATTCTCTTTGCACA
TCCCAAAGTCAGCGATCTTGATGTGGCCGTCCCTGTCTAGCATCACATTGTCCAGCTTGAGGTCCCTGNN
AAATATGGCCTTTGCTGNGTAGAAACTGCAGTCCGCAGATGATCTCAGCTGCATAAAACGTANCCCN
